LOCUS       Exported 15398 bp ds-DNA circular SYN 15-NOV-2022
DEFINITION  Bipartite dCas9 repressor (dCas9-KRAB-MeCP2) in a UCOE-SFFV-dCas9
            lentiviral vector..
ACCESSION   .
VERSION     .
KEYWORDS    lenti_dCas9-KRAB-MeCP2
SOURCE      synthetic DNA construct
  ORGANISM  synthetic DNA construct
REFERENCE   1 (bases 1 to 15398)
  TITLE     Validation of VIPER-inferred master regulators by pooled CRISPR
            screening
  JOURNAL   Unpublished
REFERENCE   2 (bases 1 to 15398)
  AUTHORS   .
  TITLE     Direct Submission
  JOURNAL   Exported Nov 15, 2022 from SnapGene Server 1.1.58
            http://www.snapgene.com
FEATURES             Location/Qualifiers
     source          1..15398
                     /organism="synthetic DNA construct"
                     /mol_type="other DNA"
     promoter        103..510
                     /label=SFFV promoter
                     /note="spleen focus-forming virus long terminal repeat
                     (LTR) promoter"
     regulatory      579..588
                     /regulatory_class="other"
                     /note="vertebrate consensus sequence for strong initiation
                     of translation (Kozak, 1987)"
     CDS             585..4688
                     /codon_start=1
                     /product="catalytically dead mutant of the Cas9
                     endonuclease from the Streptococcus pyogenes Type II
                     CRISPR/Cas system"
                     /label=dCas9
                     /note="RNA-guided DNA-binding protein that lacks
                     endonuclease activity due to the D10A mutation in the RuvC
                     catalytic domain and the H840A mutation in the HNH
                     catalytic domain"
                     /translation="MDKKYSIGLAIGTNSVGWAVITDEYKVPSKKFKVLGNTDRHSIKK
                     NLIGALLFDSGETAEATRLKRTARRRYTRRKNRICYLQEIFSNEMAKVDDSFFHRLEES
                     FLVEEDKKHERHPIFGNIVDEVAYHEKYPTIYHLRKKLVDSTDKADLRLIYLALAHMIK
                     FRGHFLIEGDLNPDNSDVDKLFIQLVQTYNQLFEENPINASGVDAKAILSARLSKSRRL
                     ENLIAQLPGEKKNGLFGNLIALSLGLTPNFKSNFDLAEDAKLQLSKDTYDDDLDNLLAQ
                     IGDQYADLFLAAKNLSDAILLSDILRVNTEITKAPLSASMIKRYDEHHQDLTLLKALVR
                     QQLPEKYKEIFFDQSKNGYAGYIDGGASQEEFYKFIKPILEKMDGTEELLVKLNREDLL
                     RKQRTFDNGSIPHQIHLGELHAILRRQEDFYPFLKDNREKIEKILTFRIPYYVGPLARG
                     NSRFAWMTRKSEETITPWNFEEVVDKGASAQSFIERMTNFDKNLPNEKVLPKHSLLYEY
                     FTVYNELTKVKYVTEGMRKPAFLSGEQKKAIVDLLFKTNRKVTVKQLKEDYFKKIECFD
                     SVEISGVEDRFNASLGTYHDLLKIIKDKDFLDNEENEDILEDIVLTLTLFEDREMIEER
                     LKTYAHLFDDKVMKQLKRRRYTGWGRLSRKLINGIRDKQSGKTILDFLKSDGFANRNFM
                     QLIHDDSLTFKEDIQKAQVSGQGDSLHEHIANLAGSPAIKKGILQTVKVVDELVKVMGR
                     HKPENIVIEMARENQTTQKGQKNSRERMKRIEEGIKELGSQILKEHPVENTQLQNEKLY
                     LYYLQNGRDMYVDQELDINRLSDYDVDAIVPQSFLKDDSIDNKVLTRSDKNRGKSDNVP
                     SEEVVKKMKNYWRQLLNAKLITQRKFDNLTKAERGGLSELDKAGFIKRQLVETRQITKH
                     VAQILDSRMNTKYDENDKLIREVKVITLKSKLVSDFRKDFQFYKVREINNYHHAHDAYL
                     NAVVGTALIKKYPKLESEFVYGDYKVYDVRKMIAKSEQEIGKATAKYFFYSNIMNFFKT
                     EITLANGEIRKRPLIETNGETGEIVWDKGRDFATVRKVLSMPQVNIVKKTEVQTGGFSK
                     ESILPKRNSDKLIARKKDWDPKKYGGFDSPTVAYSVLVVAKVEKGKSKKLKSVKELLGI
                     TIMERSSFEKNPIDFLEAKGYKEVKKDLIIKLPKYSLFELENGRKRMLASAGELQKGNE
                     LALPSKYVNFLYLASHYEKLKGSPEDNEQKQLFVEQHKHYLDEIIEQISEFSKRVILAD
                     ANLDKVLSAYNKHRDKPIREQAENIIHLFTLTNLGAPAAFKYFDTTIDRKRYTSTKEVL
                     DATLIHQSITGLYETRIDLSQLGGD"
     CDS             4692..4718
                     /codon_start=1
                     /product="HA (human influenza hemagglutinin) epitope tag"
                     /label=HA
                     /translation="YPYDVPDYA"
     CDS             4737..4757
                     /codon_start=1
                     /product="nuclear localization signal of SV40 (simian virus
                     40) large T antigen"
                     /label=SV40 NLS
                     /translation="PKKKRKV"
     CDS             4764..4784
                     /codon_start=1
                     /product="nuclear localization signal of SV40 (simian virus
                     40) large T antigen"
                     /label=SV40 NLS
                     /translation="PKKKRKV"
     CDS             4824..5009
                     /codon_start=1
                     /product="Kruppel-associated box (KRAB) transcriptional
                     repression domain from the human zinc finger protein ZNF10
                     (Margolin et al., 1994)"
                     /label=KRAB
                     /translation="RTLVTFKDVFVDFTREEWKLLDTAQQIVYRNVMLENYKNLVSLGY
                     QLTKPDVILRLEKGEEP"
     CDS             5043..5063
                     /codon_start=1
                     /product="nuclear localization signal of SV40 (simian virus
                     40) large T antigen"
                     /label=SV40 NLS
                     /translation="PKKKRKV"
     CDS             5073..5930
                     /codon_start=1
                     /product="transcriptional repression domain from rat
                     methyl-CpG-binding protein 2 (Nan et al., 1997)"
                     /label=MeCP2
                     /translation="VQVKRVLEKSPGKLLVKMPFQASPGGKGEGGGATTSAQVMVIKRP
                     GRKRKAEADPQAIPKKRGRKPGSVVAAAAAEAKKKAVKESSIRSVQETVLPIKKRKTRE
                     TVSIEVKEVVKPLLVSTLGEKSGKGLKTCKSPGRKSKESSPKGRSSSASSPPKKEHHHH
                     HHHAESPKAPMPLLPPPPPPEPQSSEDPISPPEPQDLSSSICKEEKMPRAGSLESDGCP
                     KEPAKTQPMVAAAATTTTTTTTTVAEKYKHRGEGERKDIVSSSMPRPNREEPVDSRTPV
                     TERVS"
     CDS             5940..5996
                     /codon_start=1
                     /product="2A peptide from porcine teschovirus-1
                     polyprotein"
                     /label=P2A
                     /note="Eukaryotic ribosomes fail to insert a peptide bond
                     between the Gly and Pro residues, yielding separate
                     polypeptides."
                     /translation="ATNFSLLKQAGDVEENPGP"
     CDS             5997..6395
                     /codon_start=1
                     /gene="Aspergillus terreus BSD"
                     /product="blasticidin S deaminase"
                     /label=BSD
                     /note="confers resistance to blasticidin"
                     /translation="MAKPLSQEESTLIERATATINSIPISEDYSVASAALSSDGRIFTG
                     VNVYHFTGGPCAELVVLGTAAAAAAGNLTCIVAIGNENRGILSPCGRCRQVLLDLHPGI
                     KAIVKDSDGQPTAVGIRELLPSGYVWEG"
     misc_feature    6456..7044
                     /label=WPRE
                     /note="woodchuck hepatitis virus posttranscriptional
                     regulatory element"
     primer_bind     complement(6509..6529)
                     /label=WPRE-R
                     /note="WPRE, reverse primer"
     CDS             complement(6927..6938)
                     /codon_start=1
                     /product="Factor Xa recognition and cleavage site"
                     /label=Factor Xa site
                     /translation="IEGR"
     primer_bind     complement(7047..7063)
                     /label=KS primer
                     /note="common sequencing primer, one of multiple similar
                     variants"
     primer_bind     complement(7048..7064)
                     /label=pBluescriptKS
                     /note="For pBluescript vector"
     LTR             7154..7387
                     /label=3' LTR (Delta-U3)
                     /note="self-inactivating 3' long terminal repeat (LTR) from
                     HIV-1"
     promoter        complement(7412..7430)
                     /label=SP6 promoter
                     /note="promoter for bacteriophage SP6 RNA polymerase"
     primer_bind     complement(7413..7430)
                     /label=SP6
                     /note="SP6 promoter, forward primer"
     primer_bind     complement(7720..7739)
                     /label=pBRrevBam
                     /note="pBR322 vectors, tet region, downstream of BamHI,
                     reverse primer"
     primer_bind     complement(7953..7972)
                     /label=pRS-marker
                     /note="pRS vectors, use to sequence yeast selectable
                     marker"
     primer_bind     8072..8094
                     /label=pGEX 3'
                     /note="pGEX vectors, reverse primer"
     primer_bind     complement(8132..8150)
                     /label=pBRforEco
                     /note="pBR322 vectors, upsteam of EcoRI site, forward
                     primer"
     promoter        8218..8322
                     /gene="bla"
                     /label=AmpR promoter
     CDS             8323..9183
                     /codon_start=1
                     /gene="bla"
                     /product="beta-lactamase"
                     /label=AmpR
                     /note="confers resistance to ampicillin, carbenicillin, and
                     related antibiotics"
                     /translation="MSIQHFRVALIPFFAAFCLPVFAHPETLVKVKDAEDQLGARVGYI
                     ELDLNSGKILESFRPEERFPMMSTFKVLLCGAVLSRIDAGQEQLGRRIHYSQNDLVEYS
                     PVTEKHLTDGMTVRELCSAAITMSDNTAANLLLTTIGGPKELTAFLHNMGDHVTRLDRW
                     EPELNEAIPNDERDTTMPVAMATTLRKLLTGELLTLASRQQLIDWMEADKVAGPLLRSA
                     LPAGWFIADKSGAGERGSRGIIAALGPDGKPSRIVVIYTTGSQATMDERNRQIAEIGAS
                     LIKHW"
     primer_bind     complement(8541..8560)
                     /label=Amp-R
                     /note="Ampicillin resistance gene, reverse primer"
     rep_origin      9354..9942
                     /direction=RIGHT
                     /label=ori
                     /note="high-copy-number ColE1/pMB1/pBR322/pUC origin of
                     replication"
     primer_bind     9843..9862
                     /label=pBR322ori-F
                     /note="pBR322 origin, forward primer"
     primer_bind     10096..10113
                     /label=L4440
                     /note="L4440 vector, forward primer"
     primer_bind     complement(10183..10203)
                     /label=pBABE 3'
                     /note="SV40 enhancer, reverse primer for pBABE vectors"
     promoter        10188..10517
                     /label=SV40 promoter
                     /note="SV40 enhancer and early promoter"
     rep_origin      10368..10503
                     /label=SV40 ori
                     /note="SV40 origin of replication"
     primer_bind     10430..10449
                     /label=SV40pro-F
                     /note="SV40 promoter/origin, forward primer"
     intron          11651..11716
                     /label=small t intron
                     /note="SV40 (simian virus 40) small t antigen intron"
     CDS             11846..11866
                     /codon_start=1
                     /product="nuclear localization signal of SV40 (simian virus
                     40) large T antigen"
                     /label=SV40 NLS
                     /translation="PKKKRKV"
     polyA_signal    12291..12425
                     /label=SV40 poly(A) signal
                     /note="SV40 polyadenylation signal"
     primer_bind     complement(12328..12347)
                     /label=SV40pA-R
                     /note="SV40 polyA, reverse primer"
     primer_bind     12382..12401
                     /label=EBV-rev
                     /note="SV40 polyA terminator, reverse primer"
     LTR             12593..13226
                     /label=3' LTR
                     /note="3' long terminal repeat (LTR) from HIV-1"
     misc_feature    13273..13398
                     /label=HIV-1 Psi
                     /note="packaging signal of human immunodeficiency virus
                     type 1"
     misc_feature    13895..14128
                     /label=RRE
                     /note="The Rev response element (RRE) of HIV-1 allows for
                     Rev-dependent mRNA export from the nucleus to the
                     cytoplasm."
     CDS             14313..14357
                     /codon_start=1
                     /product="antigenic peptide corresponding to amino acids
                     655 to 669 of the HIV envelope protein gp41 (Lutje Hulsik
                     et al., 2013)"
                     /label=gp41 peptide
                     /note="recognized by the 2H10 single-chain llama nanobody"
                     /translation="KNEQELLELDKWASL"
     misc_feature    14642..14759
                     /label=cPPT/CTS
                     /note="central polypurine tract and central termination
                     sequence of HIV-1"
ORIGIN
        1 gcgcggagtc ctgcagcccc gataaaataa aagattttat ttagtctcca gaaaaagggg
       61 ggaatgaaag accccacctg taggtttggc aagctagctg cagtaacgcc attttgcaag
      121 gcatggaaaa ataccaaacc aagaatagag aagttcagat caagggcggg tacatgaaaa
      181 tagctaacgt tgggccaaac aggatatctg cggtgagcag tttcggcccc ggcccggggc
      241 caagaacaga tggtcaccgc agtttcggcc ccggcccgag gccaagaaca gatggtcccc
      301 agatatggcc caaccctcag cagtttctta agacccatca gatgtttcca ggctccccca
      361 aggacctgaa atgaccctgc gccttatttg aattaaccaa tcagcctgct tctcgcttct
      421 gttcgcgcgc ttctgcttcc cgagctctat aaaagagctc acaacccctc actcggcgcg
      481 ccagtcctcc gacagactga gtcgcccggg ggggatctgg agctctcgag aattctcacg
      541 cgtctgcagg atatcaagct tgcggtaccg cgggcccggc caccatggac aagaagtaca
      601 gcatcggcct ggccatcggc accaactctg tgggctgggc cgtgatcacc gacgagtaca
      661 aggtgcccag caagaaattc aaggtgctgg gcaacaccga ccggcacagc atcaagaaga
      721 acctgatcgg cgccctgctg ttcgacagcg gagaaacagc cgaggccacc cggctgaaga
      781 gaaccgccag aagaagatac accagacgga agaaccggat ctgctatctg caagagatct
      841 tcagcaacga gatggccaag gtggacgaca gcttcttcca cagactggaa gagtccttcc
      901 tggtggaaga ggataagaag cacgagcggc accccatctt cggcaacatc gtggacgagg
      961 tggcctacca cgagaagtac cccaccatct accacctgag aaagaaactg gtggacagca
     1021 ccgacaaggc cgacctgcgg ctgatctatc tggccctggc ccacatgatc aagttccggg
     1081 gccacttcct gatcgagggc gacctgaacc ccgacaacag cgacgtggac aagctgttca
     1141 tccagctggt gcagacctac aaccagctgt tcgaggaaaa ccccatcaac gccagcggcg
     1201 tggacgccaa ggccatcctg tctgccagac tgagcaagag cagacggctg gaaaatctga
     1261 tcgcccagct gcccggcgag aagaagaatg gcctgttcgg caacctgatt gccctgagcc
     1321 tgggcctgac ccccaacttc aagagcaact tcgacctggc cgaggatgcc aaactgcagc
     1381 tgagcaagga cacctacgac gacgacctgg acaacctgct ggcccagatc ggcgaccagt
     1441 acgccgacct gtttctggcc gccaagaacc tgtccgacgc catcctgctg agcgacatcc
     1501 tgagagtgaa caccgagatc accaaggccc ccctgagcgc ctctatgatc aagagatacg
     1561 acgagcacca ccaggacctg accctgctga aagctctcgt gcggcagcag ctgcctgaga
     1621 agtacaaaga gattttcttc gaccagagca agaacggcta cgccggctac atcgatggcg
     1681 gagccagcca ggaagagttc tacaagttca tcaagcccat cctggaaaag atggacggca
     1741 ccgaggaact gctcgtgaag ctgaacagag aggacctgct gcggaagcag cggaccttcg
     1801 acaacggcag catcccccac cagatccacc tgggagagct gcacgccatt ctgcggcggc
     1861 aggaagattt ttacccattc ctgaaggaca accgggaaaa gatcgagaag atcctgacct
     1921 tccgcatccc ctactacgtg ggccctctgg ccaggggaaa cagcagattc gcctggatga
     1981 ccagaaagag cgaggaaacc atcaccccct ggaacttcga ggaagtggtg gacaagggcg
     2041 ccagcgccca gagcttcatc gagcggatga ccaacttcga taagaacctg cccaacgaga
     2101 aggtgctgcc caagcacagc ctgctgtacg agtacttcac cgtgtacaac gagctgacca
     2161 aagtgaaata cgtgaccgag ggaatgagaa agcccgcctt cctgagcggc gagcagaaaa
     2221 aagccatcgt ggacctgctg ttcaagacca accggaaagt gaccgtgaag cagctgaaag
     2281 aggactactt caagaaaatc gagtgcttcg actccgtgga aatctccggc gtggaagatc
     2341 ggttcaacgc ctccctgggc acataccacg atctgctgaa aattatcaag gacaaggact
     2401 tcctggacaa tgaggaaaac gaggacattc tggaagatat cgtgctgacc ctgacactgt
     2461 ttgaggacag agagatgatc gaggaacggc tgaaaaccta tgcccacctg ttcgacgaca
     2521 aagtgatgaa gcagctgaag cggcggagat acaccggctg gggcaggctg agccggaagc
     2581 tgatcaacgg catccgggac aagcagtccg gcaagacaat cctggatttc ctgaagtccg
     2641 acggcttcgc caacagaaac ttcatgcagc tgatccacga cgacagcctg acctttaaag
     2701 aggacatcca gaaagcccag gtgtccggcc agggcgatag cctgcacgag cacattgcca
     2761 atctggccgg cagccccgcc attaagaagg gcatcctgca gacagtgaag gtggtggacg
     2821 agctcgtgaa agtgatgggc cggcacaagc ccgagaacat cgtgatcgaa atggccagag
     2881 agaaccagac cacccagaag ggacagaaga acagccgcga gagaatgaag cggatcgaag
     2941 agggcatcaa agagctgggc agccagatcc tgaaagaaca ccccgtggaa aacacccagc
     3001 tgcagaacga gaagctgtac ctgtactacc tgcagaatgg gcgggatatg tacgtggacc
     3061 aggaactgga catcaaccgg ctgtccgact acgatgtgga cgctatcgtg cctcagagct
     3121 ttctgaagga cgactccatc gataacaaag tgctgactcg gagcgacaag aaccggggca
     3181 agagcgacaa cgtgccctcc gaagaggtcg tgaagaagat gaagaactac tggcgccagc
     3241 tgctgaatgc caagctgatt acccagagga agttcgacaa tctgaccaag gccgagagag
     3301 gcggcctgag cgaactggat aaggccggct tcatcaagag acagctggtg gaaacccggc
     3361 agatcacaaa gcacgtggca cagatcctgg actcccggat gaacactaag tacgacgaga
     3421 acgacaaact gatccgggaa gtgaaagtga tcaccctgaa gtccaagctg gtgtccgatt
     3481 tccggaagga tttccagttt tacaaagtgc gcgagatcaa caactaccac cacgcccacg
     3541 acgcctacct gaacgccgtc gtgggaaccg ccctgatcaa aaagtaccct aagctggaaa
     3601 gcgagttcgt gtacggcgac tacaaggtgt acgacgtgcg gaagatgatc gccaagagcg
     3661 agcaggaaat cggcaaggct accgccaagt acttcttcta cagcaacatc atgaactttt
     3721 tcaagaccga gattaccctg gccaacggcg agatccggaa gcggcctctg atcgagacaa
     3781 acggcgaaac aggcgagatc gtgtgggata agggccggga ctttgccacc gtgcggaaag
     3841 tgctgtctat gccccaagtg aatatcgtga aaaagaccga ggtgcagaca ggcggcttca
     3901 gcaaagagtc tatcctgccc aagaggaaca gcgacaagct gatcgccaga aagaaggact
     3961 gggaccctaa gaagtacggc ggcttcgaca gccccaccgt ggcctattct gtgctggtgg
     4021 tggccaaagt ggaaaagggc aagtccaaga aactgaagag tgtgaaagag ctgctgggga
     4081 tcaccatcat ggaaagaagc agcttcgaga agaatcccat cgactttctg gaagccaagg
     4141 gctacaaaga agtgaaaaag gacctgatca tcaagctgcc taagtactcc ctgttcgagc
     4201 tggaaaacgg ccggaagaga atgctggcct ctgccggcga actgcagaag ggaaacgaac
     4261 tggccctgcc ctccaaatat gtgaacttcc tgtacctggc cagccactat gagaagctga
     4321 agggctcccc cgaggataat gagcagaaac agctgtttgt ggaacagcac aaacactacc
     4381 tggacgagat catcgagcag atcagcgagt tctccaagag agtgatcctg gccgacgcta
     4441 atctggacaa ggtgctgagc gcctacaaca agcacagaga caagcctatc agagagcagg
     4501 ccgagaatat catccacctg tttaccctga ccaatctggg agcccctgcc gccttcaagt
     4561 actttgacac caccatcgac cggaagaggt acaccagcac caaagaggtg ctggacgcca
     4621 ccctgatcca ccagagcatc accggcctgt acgagacacg gatcgacctg tctcagctgg
     4681 gaggcgacgc ctatccctat gacgtgcccg attatgccag cctgggcagc ggctccccca
     4741 agaaaaaacg caaggtggaa gatcctaaga aaaagcggaa agtggacggc attggtagtg
     4801 ggagcaacgg cagcagcgga tcccggacac tggtgacctt caaggatgta tttgtggact
     4861 tcaccaggga ggagtggaag ctgctggaca ctgctcagca gatcgtgtac agaaatgtga
     4921 tgctggagaa ctataagaac ctggtttcct tgggttatca gcttactaag ccagatgtga
     4981 tcctccggtt ggagaaggga gaagagccct cgggaggtgg ttcgggtggc tctggatcaa
     5041 gcccaaagaa gaaacggaag gtggaagcct cagtgcaggt gaaaagggtg ctggaaaaat
     5101 cccccggcaa actcctcgtg aagatgccct tccaggcttc ccctggcgga aaaggtgaag
     5161 ggggtggcgc aaccacatct gcccaggtca tggtcatcaa gcgacctgga aggaaaagaa
     5221 aggccgaggc tgaccctcag gccattccaa agaaacgggg acgcaagcca gggtccgtgg
     5281 tcgcagctgc agcagctgag gctaagaaaa aggcagtgaa ggaaagctcc atccgcagtg
     5341 tgcaggagac tgtcctgccc atcaagaaga ggaagactag ggagaccgtg tccatcgagg
     5401 tcaaagaagt ggtcaagccc ctgctcgtgt ccaccctggg cgaaaaatct ggaaaggggc
     5461 tcaaaacatg caagtcacct ggacggaaaa gcaaggagtc tagtccaaag gggcgctcaa
     5521 gctccgcttc tagtccccct aaaaaggaac accatcacca tcaccatcac gccgagtctc
     5581 ctaaggctcc tatgccactg ctcccaccac ctccaccacc tgagccacag tcaagcgaag
     5641 accccatcag cccacccgag cctcaggatc tgtcctctag tatttgcaaa gaggaaaaga
     5701 tgcccagagc aggcagcctg gagagtgatg gctgtccaaa agaacccgcc aagacccagc
     5761 ctatggtggc agccgctgca actaccacca caaccacaac taccacagtg gccgaaaaat
     5821 acaagcatcg cggcgagggc gaacgaaagg acattgtgtc aagctccatg cccagaccta
     5881 accgggagga accagtcgat agtaggacac ccgtgactga gagagtctca gcggccgccg
     5941 caacaaactt ctctctgctg aaacaagccg gagatgtcga agagaatcct ggaccgatgg
     6001 ccaagccttt gtctcaagaa gaatccaccc tcattgaaag agcaacggct acaatcaaca
     6061 gcatccccat ctctgaagac tacagcgtcg ccagcgcagc tctctctagc gacggccgca
     6121 tcttcactgg tgtcaatgta tatcatttta ctgggggacc ttgtgcagaa ctcgtggtgc
     6181 tgggcactgc tgctgctgcg gcagctggca acctgacttg tatcgtcgcg atcggaaatg
     6241 agaacagggg catcttgagc ccctgcggac ggtgccgaca ggtgcttctc gatctgcatc
     6301 ctgggatcaa agccatagtg aaggacagtg atggacagcc gacggcagtt gggattcgtg
     6361 aattgctgcc ctctggttat gtgtgggagg gctaataagg ccgcgactct agagtcgacc
     6421 tgcaggcatg caagcttgat atcaagctta tcgataatca acctctggat tacaaaattt
     6481 gtgaaagatt gactggtatt cttaactatg ttgctccttt tacgctatgt ggatacgctg
     6541 ctttaatgcc tttgtatcat gctattgctt cccgtatggc tttcattttc tcctccttgt
     6601 ataaatcctg gttgctgtct ctttatgagg agttgtggcc cgttgtcagg caacgtggcg
     6661 tggtgtgcac tgtgtttgct gacgcaaccc ccactggttg gggcattgcc accacctgtc
     6721 agctcctttc cgggactttc gctttccccc tccctattgc cacggcggaa ctcatcgccg
     6781 cctgccttgc ccgctgctgg acaggggctc ggctgttggg cactgacaat tccgtggtgt
     6841 tgtcggggaa atcatcgtcc tttccttggc tgctcgcctg tgttgccacc tggattctgc
     6901 gcgggacgtc cttctgctac gtcccttcgg ccctcaatcc agcggacctt ccttcccgcg
     6961 gcctgctgcc ggctctgcgg cctcttccgc gtcttcgcct tcgccctcag acgagtcgga
     7021 tctccctttg ggccgcctcc ccgcatcgat accgtcgacc tcgagggaat taattcgagc
     7081 tcggtacctt taagaccaat gacttacaag gcagctgtag atcttagcca ctttttaaaa
     7141 gaaaaggggg gactggaagg gctaattcac tcccaacgaa gacaagatct gctttttgct
     7201 tgtactgggt ctctctggtt agaccagatc tgagcctggg agctctctgg ctaactaggg
     7261 aacccactgc ttaagcctca ataaagcttg ccttgagtgc ttcaagtagt gtgtgcccgt
     7321 ctgttgtgtg actctggtaa ctagagatcc ctcagaccct tttagtcagt gtggaaaatc
     7381 tctagcagca tctagaatta attccgtgta ttctatagtg tcacctaaat cgtatgtgta
     7441 tgatacataa ggttatgtat taattgtagc cgcgttctaa cgacaatatg tacaagccta
     7501 attgtgtagc atctggctta ctgaagcaga ccctatcatc tctctcgtaa actgccgtca
     7561 gagtcggttt ggttggacga accttctgag tttctggtaa cgccgtcccg cacccggaaa
     7621 tggtcagcga accaatcagc agggtcatcg ctagccagat cctctacgcc ggacgcatcg
     7681 tggccggcat caccggcgcc acaggtgcgg ttgctggcgc ctatatcgcc gacatcaccg
     7741 atggggaaga tcgggctcgc cacttcgggc tcatgagcgc ttgtttcggc gtgggtatgg
     7801 tggcaggccc cgtggccggg ggactgttgg gcgccatctc cttgcatgca ccattccttg
     7861 cggcggcggt gctcaacggc ctcaacctac tactgggctg cttcctaatg caggagtcgc
     7921 ataagggaga gcgtcgaatg gtgcactctc agtacaatct gctctgatgc cgcatagtta
     7981 agccagcccc gacacccgcc aacacccgct gacgcgccct gacgggcttg tctgctcccg
     8041 gcatccgctt acagacaagc tgtgaccgtc tccgggagct gcatgtgtca gaggttttca
     8101 ccgtcatcac cgaaacgcgc gagacgaaag ggcctcgtga tacgcctatt tttataggtt
     8161 aatgtcatga taataatggt ttcttagacg tcaggtggca cttttcgggg aaatgtgcgc
     8221 ggaaccccta tttgtttatt tttctaaata cattcaaata tgtatccgct catgagacaa
     8281 taaccctgat aaatgcttca ataatattga aaaaggaaga gtatgagtat tcaacatttc
     8341 cgtgtcgccc ttattccctt ttttgcggca ttttgccttc ctgtttttgc tcacccagaa
     8401 acgctggtga aagtaaaaga tgctgaagat cagttgggtg cacgagtggg ttacatcgaa
     8461 ctggatctca acagcggtaa gatccttgag agttttcgcc ccgaagaacg ttttccaatg
     8521 atgagcactt ttaaagttct gctatgtggc gcggtattat cccgtattga cgccgggcaa
     8581 gagcaactcg gtcgccgcat acactattct cagaatgact tggttgagta ctcaccagtc
     8641 acagaaaagc atcttacgga tggcatgaca gtaagagaat tatgcagtgc tgccataacc
     8701 atgagtgata acactgcggc caacttactt ctgacaacga tcggaggacc gaaggagcta
     8761 accgcttttt tgcacaacat gggggatcat gtaactcgcc ttgatcgttg ggaaccggag
     8821 ctgaatgaag ccataccaaa cgacgagcgt gacaccacga tgcctgtagc aatggcaaca
     8881 acgttgcgca aactattaac tggcgaacta cttactctag cttcccggca acaattaata
     8941 gactggatgg aggcggataa agttgcagga ccacttctgc gctcggccct tccggctggc
     9001 tggtttattg ctgataaatc tggagccggt gagcgtgggt ctcgcggtat cattgcagca
     9061 ctggggccag atggtaagcc ctcccgtatc gtagttatct acacgacggg gagtcaggca
     9121 actatggatg aacgaaatag acagatcgct gagataggtg cctcactgat taagcattgg
     9181 taactgtcag accaagttta ctcatatata ctttagattg atttaaaact tcatttttaa
     9241 tttaaaagga tctaggtgaa gatccttttt gataatctca tgaccaaaat cccttaacgt
     9301 gagttttcgt tccactgagc gtcagacccc gtagaaaaga tcaaaggatc ttcttgagat
     9361 cctttttttc tgcgcgtaat ctgctgcttg caaacaaaaa aaccaccgct accagcggtg
     9421 gtttgtttgc cggatcaaga gctaccaact ctttttccga aggtaactgg cttcagcaga
     9481 gcgcagatac caaatactgt tcttctagtg tagccgtagt taggccacca cttcaagaac
     9541 tctgtagcac cgcctacata cctcgctctg ctaatcctgt taccagtggc tgctgccagt
     9601 ggcgataagt cgtgtcttac cgggttggac tcaagacgat agttaccgga taaggcgcag
     9661 cggtcgggct gaacgggggg ttcgtgcaca cagcccagct tggagcgaac gacctacacc
     9721 gaactgagat acctacagcg tgagctatga gaaagcgcca cgcttcccga agggagaaag
     9781 gcggacaggt atccggtaag cggcagggtc ggaacaggag agcgcacgag ggagcttcca
     9841 gggggaaacg cctggtatct ttatagtcct gtcgggtttc gccacctctg acttgagcgt
     9901 cgatttttgt gatgctcgtc aggggggcgg agcctatgga aaaacgccag caacgcggcc
     9961 tttttacggt tcctggcctt ttgctggcct tttgctcaca tgttctttcc tgcgttatcc
    10021 cctgattctg tggataaccg tattaccgcc tttgagtgag ctgataccgc tcgccgcagc
    10081 cgaacgaccg agcgcagcga gtcagtgagc gaggaagcgg aagagcgccc aatacgcaaa
    10141 ccgcctctcc ccgcgcgttg gccgattcat taatgcagct gtggaatgtg tgtcagttag
    10201 ggtgtggaaa gtccccaggc tccccagcag gcagaagtat gcaaagcatg catctcaatt
    10261 agtcagcaac caggtgtgga aagtccccag gctccccagc aggcagaagt atgcaaagca
    10321 tgcatctcaa ttagtcagca accatagtcc cgcccctaac tccgcccatc ccgcccctaa
    10381 ctccgcccag ttccgcccat tctccgcccc atggctgact aatttttttt atttatgcag
    10441 aggccgaggc cgcctcggcc tctgagctat tccagaagta gtgaggaggc ttttttggag
    10501 gcctaggctt ttgcaaaaag cttggacaca agacaggctt gcgagatatg tttgagaata
    10561 ccactttatc ccgcgtcagg gagaggcagt gcgtaaaaag acgcggactc atgtgaaata
    10621 ctggttttta gtgcgccaga tctctataat ctcgcgcaac ctattttccc ctcgaacact
    10681 ttttaagccg tagataaaca ggctgggaca cttcacatga gcgaaaaata catcgtcacc
    10741 tgggacatgt tgcagatcca tgcacgtaaa ctcgcaagcc gactgatgcc ttctgaacaa
    10801 tggaaaggca ttattgccgt aagccgtggc ggtctgtacc gggtgcgtta ctggcgcgtg
    10861 aactgggtat tcgtcatgtc gataccgttt gtatttccag ctacgatcac gacaaccagc
    10921 gcgagcttaa agtgctgaaa cgcgcagaag gcgatggcga aggcttcatc gttattgatg
    10981 acctggtgga taccggtggt actgcggttg cgattcgtga aatgtatcca aaagcgcact
    11041 ttgtcaccat cttcgcaaaa ccggctggtc gtccgctggt tgatgactat gttgttgata
    11101 tcccgcaaga tacctggatt gaacagccgt gggatatggg cgtcgtattc gtcccgccaa
    11161 tctccggtcg ctaatctttt caacgcctgg cactgccggg cgttgttctt tttaacttca
    11221 ggcgggttac aatagtttcc agtaagtatt ctggaggctg catccatgac acaggcaaac
    11281 ctgagcgaaa ccctgttcaa accccgcttt aaacatcctg aaacctcgac gctagtccgc
    11341 cgctttaatc acggcgcaca accgcctgtg cagtcggccc ttgatggtaa aaccatccct
    11401 cactggtatc gcatgattaa ccgtctgatg tggatctggc gcggcattga cccacgcgaa
    11461 atcctcgacg tccaggcacg tattgtgatg agcgatgccg aacgtaccga cgatgattta
    11521 tacgatacgg tgattggcta ccgtggcggc aactggattt atgagtgggc cccggatctt
    11581 tgtgaaggaa ccttacttct gtggtgtgac ataattggac aaactaccta cagagattta
    11641 aagctctaag gtaaatataa aatttttaag tgtataatgt gttaaactac tgattctaat
    11701 tgtttgtgta ttttagattc caacctatgg aactgatgaa tgggagcagt ggtggaatgc
    11761 ctttaatgag gaaaacctgt tttgctcaga agaaatgcca tctagtgatg atgaggctac
    11821 tgctgactct caacattcta ctcctccaaa aaagaagaga aaggtagaag accccaagga
    11881 ctttccttca gaattgctaa gttttttgag tcatgctgtg tttagtaata gaactcttgc
    11941 ttgctttgct atttacacca caaaggaaaa agctgcactg ctatacaaga aaattatgga
    12001 aaaatattct gtaaccttta taagtaggca taacagttat aatcataaca tactgttttt
    12061 tcttactcca cacaggcata gagtgtctgc tattaataac tatgctcaaa aattgtgtac
    12121 ctttagcttt ttaatttgta aaggggttaa taaggaatat ttgatgtata gtgccttgac
    12181 tagagatcat aatcagccat accacatttg tagaggtttt acttgcttta aaaaacctcc
    12241 cacacctccc cctgaacctg aaacataaaa tgaatgcaat tgttgttgtt aacttgttta
    12301 ttgcagctta taatggttac aaataaagca atagcatcac aaatttcaca aataaagcat
    12361 ttttttcact gcattctagt tgtggtttgt ccaaactcat caatgtatct tatcatgtct
    12421 ggatcaactg gataactcaa gctaaccaaa atcatcccaa acttcccacc ccatacccta
    12481 ttaccactgc caattacctg tggtttcatt tactctaaac ctgtgattcc tctgaattat
    12541 tttcatttta aagaaattgt atttgttaaa tatgtactac aaacttagta gttggaaggg
    12601 ctaattcact cccaaagaag acaagatatc cttgatctgt ggatctacca cacacaaggc
    12661 tacttccctg attagcagaa ctacacacca gggccagggg tcagatatcc actgaccttt
    12721 ggatggtgct acaagctagt accagttgag ccagataagg tagaagaggc caataaagga
    12781 gagaacacca gcttgttaca ccctgtgagc ctgcatggga tggatgaccc ggagagagaa
    12841 gtgttagagt ggaggtttga cagccgccta gcatttcatc acgtggcccg agagctgcat
    12901 ccggagtact tcaagaactg ctgatatcga gcttgctaca agggactttc cgctggggac
    12961 tttccaggga ggcgtggcct gggcgggact ggggagtggc gagccctcag atcctgcata
    13021 taagcagctg ctttttgcct gtactgggtc tctctggtta gaccagatct gagcctggga
    13081 gctctctggc taactaggga acccactgct taagcctcaa taaagcttgc cttgagtgct
    13141 tcaagtagtg tgtgcccgtc tgttgtgtga ctctggtaac tagagatccc tcagaccctt
    13201 ttagtcagtg tggaaaatct ctagcagtgg cgcccgaaca gggacttgaa agcgaaaggg
    13261 aaaccagagg agctctctcg acgcaggact cggcttgctg aagcgcgcac ggcaagaggc
    13321 gaggggcggc gactggtgag tacgccaaaa attttgacta gcggaggcta gaaggagaga
    13381 gatgggtgcg agagcgtcag tattaagcgg gggagaatta gatcgcgatg ggaaaaaatt
    13441 cggttaaggc cagggggaaa gaaaaaatat aaattaaaac atatagtatg ggcaagcagg
    13501 gagctagaac gattcgcagt taatcctggc ctgttagaaa catcagaagg ctgtagacaa
    13561 atactgggac agctacaacc atcccttcag acaggatcag aagaacttag atcattatat
    13621 aatacagtag caaccctcta ttgtgtgcat caaaggatag agataaaaga caccaaggaa
    13681 gctttagaca agatagagga agagcaaaac aaaagtaaga ccaccgcaca gcaagcggcc
    13741 ggccgctgat cttcagacct ggaggaggag atatgaggga caattggaga agtgaattat
    13801 ataaatataa agtagtaaaa attgaaccat taggagtagc acccaccaag gcaaagagaa
    13861 gagtggtgca gagagaaaaa agagcagtgg gaataggagc tttgttcctt gggttcttgg
    13921 gagcagcagg aagcactatg ggcgcagcgt caatgacgct gacggtacag gccagacaat
    13981 tattgtctgg tatagtgcag cagcagaaca atttgctgag ggctattgag gcgcaacagc
    14041 atctgttgca actcacagtc tggggcatca agcagctcca ggcaagaatc ctggctgtgg
    14101 aaagatacct aaaggatcaa cagctcctgg ggatttgggg ttgctctgga aaactcattt
    14161 gcaccactgc tgtgccttgg aatgctagtt ggagtaataa atctctggaa cagatttgga
    14221 atcacacgac ctggatggag tgggacagag aaattaacaa ttacacaagc ttaatacact
    14281 ccttaattga agaatcgcaa aaccagcaag aaaagaatga acaagaatta ttggaattag
    14341 ataaatgggc aagtttgtgg aattggttta acataacaaa ttggctgtgg tatataaaat
    14401 tattcataat gatagtagga ggcttggtag gtttaagaat agtttttgct gtactttcta
    14461 tagtgaatag agttaggcag ggatattcac cattatcgtt tcagacccac ctcccaaccc
    14521 cgaggggacc cgacaggccc gaaggaatag aagaagaagg tggagagaga gacagagaca
    14581 gatccattcg attagtgaac ggatctcgac ggtatcgcca aatggcagta ttcatccaca
    14641 attttaaaag aaaagggggg attggggggt acagtgcagg ggaaagaata gtagacataa
    14701 tagcaacaga catacaaact aaagaattac aaaaacaaat tacaaaaatt caaaattttc
    14761 gggtttatta cagggacagc agagatccag tttggatcga taagcttgat atcgaattcg
    14821 ggaggtggtc cctgcagtta cgccaatgat aacccccgcc agaaaaatct tagtagcctt
    14881 ccctttttgt tttccgtgcc ccaactcggc ggattgactc ggccccttcc ggaaacaccc
    14941 gaatcaactt ctagtcaaat tattgttcac gccgcaatga cccacccctg gcccgcgtct
    15001 gtggaactga cccctggtgt acaggagagt tcgctgctga aagtggtccc aaaggggtac
    15061 tagtttttaa gctcccaact ccccctcccc cagcgtctgg aggattccac accctcgcac
    15121 cgcaggggcg aggaagtggg cggagtccgg ttttggcgcc agccgctgag gctgccaagc
    15181 agaaaagcca ccgctgagga gactccggtc actgtcctcg ccccgcctcc cccttccctc
    15241 cccttgggga ccaccgggcg ccacgccgcg aacggtaagt gccgcggtcg tcggcgcctc
    15301 cgccctcccc ctagggcccc aattcccagc gggcgcggcg cgcggccccg cgcgcagctc
    15361 ccggctccct cccccttcgg atgtggcttg agctgtag
//
